Addgene plasmid #136183: pCDNA4.TO-ORF23-2xCSTREP
Purpose: Expresses C-terminally strep tagged Kaposi's Sarcoma Associated Herpesvirus (KSHV) ORF23
Depositing lab: Britt Glaunsinger. Depositing organization: University of California, Berkeley. Publication: Global mapping of herpesvirus-host protein complexes reveals a transcription strategy for late genes. Davis ZH, Verschueren E, Jang GM, Kleffman K, Johnson JR, Park J, Von Dollen J, Maher MC, Johnson T, Newton W, Jager S, Shales M, Horner J, Hernandez RD, Krogan NJ, Glaunsinger BA. Mol Cell. 2015 Jan 22;57(2):349-60. doi: 10.1016/j.molcel.2014.11.026. Epub 2014 Dec 24. PubMed 25544563.
Backbone
  Vector backbone: pCDNA4.TO
  Backbone manufacturer: Invitrogen
  Vector type: Mammalian Expression
  Selectable markers: Zeocin
Growth in bacteria
  Bacterial resistance: Ampicillin, 100 μg/mL
  Growth temperature: 37°C
  Growth strain: DH5alpha
  Copy number: High Copy
Gene/Insert
  Gene/Insert name: ORF23
  Species: Kaposi's sarcoma-associated herpesvirus (KSHV)
  Promoter: CMV
  Cloning method: Restriction Enzyme; 5′ cloning site Unknown (unknown if destroyed)
  Sequencing primers: 5′ CGCAAATGGGCGGTAGGCGTG; 3′ TAGAAGGCACAGTCGAGGCT
Resource information
  A portion of this plasmid was derived from a plasmid made by: cDNA of reactivated TREx BCBL-1-RTA cells
Terms and licenses: Academic/Nonprofit Terms; Industry Terms: Not Available to Industry
How to cite: pCDNA4.TO-ORF23-2xCSTREP was a gift from Britt Glaunsinger (Addgene plasmid # 136183 ; http://n2t.net/addgene:136183 ; RRID:Addgene_136183)
