[The description below was written by a language model from this plasmid's Addgene catalogue record and pLannotate feature annotations shown in this document.]
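Description:
pCDNA4.TO-ORF23-2xCSTREP is a mammalian expression plasmid built on the Invitrogen pcDNA4/TO backbone that expresses ORF23 of Kaposi's sarcoma-associated herpesvirus (KSHV) with a C-terminal tandem Strep tag. The ORF23 coding sequence, derived from cDNA of reactivated TREx BCBL-1-RTA cells, sits downstream of the human CMV immediate-early enhancer and promoter and is followed by the bovine growth hormone polyadenylation signal. Two short hits annotated as tet-operator-containing promoter fragments lie immediately after the CMV promoter. They correspond to the tandem tet operator sites characteristic of this backbone, which allow the promoter to be repressed in cells expressing the Tet repressor and induced with tetracycline or doxycycline; in cells lacking the repressor, expression is constitutive. The Strep tag itself is not called out in the feature table, although an unannotated gap between the end of the ORF23 CDS and the polyadenylation signal is consistent with its stated C-terminal position.

The plasmid is propagated in E. coli through a high-copy ColE1/pUC-type origin with ampicillin selection from the bla gene, and an f1 origin is also present. A second cassette carries the Sh ble gene under both the SV40 early promoter and the bacterial EM7 promoter, terminated by an SV40 poly(A) signal, giving Zeocin selection in mammalian cells. The remaining annotations (lac promoter and operator, a lacI fragment, a bom fragment) are backbone remnants. According to the associated publication title, the construct belongs to a study mapping herpesvirus-host protein complexes, where the Strep tag would serve for affinity purification of ORF23 and its interacting proteins.
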