Features (pLannotate 1.2.2; 22 found; start..end, strand, type, name):
     28..80      -  misc_feature   bom (fragment): basis of mobility region from pBR322
    235..614     +  enhancer       CMV enhancer: human cytomegalovirus immediate early enhancer
    615..818     +  promoter       CMV promoter: human cytomegalovirus (CMV) immediate early promoter
    820..839     +  promoter       PLtetO-1 promoter (fragment): modified phage lambda PL promoter with tet operator sites (Lutz and Bujard, 1997)
    841..860     +  promoter       PLtetO-1 promoter (fragment): modified phage lambda PL promoter with tet operator sites (Lutz and Bujard, 1997)
    868..901     +  promoter       TRE3GV promoter (fragment): 3rd-generation Tet-responsive promoter that can be activated by binding of Tet-On® 3G, optimized for retroviral and lentiviral vectors
   1002..2213    +  CDS            ORF23: ORF23_HHV8P - Protein inferred from homology: Swiss-Prot protein existence level 3. From Human herpesvirus 8 type P (isolate GK18) (HHV-8) (Kaposi's sarcoma-associated herpesvirus).
   2359..2583    +  polyA_signal   bGH poly(A) signal: bovine growth hormone polyadenylation signal
   2587..2608    +  promoter       SV40 promoter (fragment): SV40 enhancer and early promoter
   2629..3057    +  rep_origin     f1 ori (sequence partly withheld): f1 bacteriophage origin of replication; arrow indicates direction of (+) strand synthesis
   3071..3400    +  promoter       SV40 promoter: SV40 enhancer and early promoter
   3448..3495    +  promoter       EM7 promoter: synthetic bacterial promoter&nbsp
   3514..3888    +  CDS            BleoR: antibiotic-binding protein; Sh ble from Streptoalloteichus hindustanus; confers resistance to bleomycin, phleomycin, and Zeocin™
   3898..4023    +  CDS            ble (fragment): BLE_KLEPN - Experimental evidence at protein level: Swiss-Prot protein existence level 1. Binding protein with a strong affinity to the bleomycin family of antibiotics. Binds to CL990; an antimitotic-antibiotic compound. From Klebsiella pneumoniae.
   4018..4139    +  polyA_signal   SV40 poly(A) signal: SV40 polyadenylation signal
   4212..4228    -  protein_bind   lac operator: The lac repressor binds to the lac operator to inhibit transcription in E. coli. This inhibition can be relieved by adding lactose or isopropyl-β-D-thiogalactopyranoside (IPTG). lac repressor encoded by lacI
   4236..4266    -  promoter       lac promoter: promoter for the E. coli lac operon
   4281..4302    -  protein_bind   CAP binding site: CAP binding activates transcription in the presence of cAMP. E. coli catabolite activator protein
   4315..4407    -  CDS            lacI (fragment): lac repressor; lacI; The lac repressor binds to the lac operator to inhibit transcription in E. coli. This inhibition can be relieved by adding lactose or isopropyl-β-D-thiogalactopyranoside (IPTG).
   4590..5178    -  rep_origin     ori: high-copy-number ColE1/pMB1/pBR322/pUC origin of replication
   5349..6209    -  CDS            AmpR: β-lactamase; bla; confers resistance to ampicillin, carbenicillin, and related antibiotics
   6210..6314    -  promoter       AmpR promoter: bla
>Addgene plasmid #136183 | pCDNA4.TO-ORF23-2xCSTREP | addgene full sequence | sequence record 267438 | Addgene NGS Result
GACGGATCGGGAGATCTCCCGATCCCCTATGGTGCACTCTCAGTACAATCTGCTCTGATGCCGCATAGTT
AAGCCAGTATCTGCTCCCTGCTTGTGTGTTGGAGGTCGCTGAGTAGTGCGCGAGCAAAATTTAAGCTACA
ACAAGGCAAGGCTTGACCGACAATTGCATGAAGAATCTGCTTAGGGTTAGGCGTTTTGCGCTGCTTCGCG
ATGTACGGGCCAGATATACGCGTTGACATTGATTATTGACTAGTTATTAATAGTAATCAATTACGGGGTC
ATTAGTTCATAGCCCATATATGGAGTTCCGCGTTACATAACTTACGGTAAATGGCCCGCCTGGCTGACCG
CCCAACGACCCCCGCCCATTGACGTCAATAATGACGTATGTTCCCATAGTAACGCCAATAGGGACTTTCC
ATTGACGTCAATGGGTGGAGTATTTACGGTAAACTGCCCACTTGGCAGTACATCAAGTGTATCATATGCC
AAGTACGCCCCCTATTGACGTCAATGACGGTAAATGGCCCGCCTGGCATTATGCCCAGTACATGACCTTA
TGGGACTTTCCTACTTGGCAGTACATCTACGTATTAGTCATCGCTATTACCATGGTGATGCGGTTTTGGC
AGTACATCAATGGGCGTGGATAGCGGTTTGACTCACGGGGATTTCCAAGTCTCCACCCCATTGACGTCAA
TGGGAGTTTGTTTTGGCACCAAAATCAACGGGACTTTCCAAAATGTCGTAACAACTCCGCCCCATTGACG
CAAATGGGCGGTAGGCGTGTACGGTGGGAGGTCTATATAAGCAGAGCTCTCCCTATCAGTGATAGAGATC
TCCCTATCAGTGATAGAGATCGTCGACGAGCTCGTTTAGTGAACCGTCAGATCGCCTGGAGACGCCATCC
ACGCTGTTTTGACCTCCATAGAAGACACCGGGACCGATCCAGCCTCCGGACTCTAGCGTTTAAACTTAAG
CTTGGTACCGAGCTCGGATCCATGTTACGAGTTCCGGACGTGAAGGCTAGTCTAGTAGAGGGCGCGGCGC
GCCTGTCGACAGGCGAGCGCGTGTTTCACGTCTTGACCTCTCCGGCGGTGGCGGCCATGGTGGGAGTCTC
TAATCCTGAAGTCCCGATGCCACTGTTGTTCGAAAAGTTTGGGACTCCGGACTCGTCTACCCTGCCACTC
TACGCGGCTAGGCACCCGGAACTATCGTTGCTACGGATCATGCTCTCACCGCACCCCTACGCGTTAAGAA
GCCACTTGTGCGTAGGCGAAGAGACCGCATCTCTTGGCGTTTACCTGCACTCCAAGCCAGTCGTACGCGG
CCACGAATTCGAGGACACGCAGATACTACCGGAGTGCCGGCTGGCCATAACGAGCGACCAGTCTTATACC
AACTTTAAGATTATAGATCTGCCAGCGGGATGCCGTCGCGTCCCCATACACGCCGCGAACAAGCGTGTCG
TCATCGACGAGGCCGCCAACCGCATAAAGGTGTTTGACCCAGAGTCGCCTTTACCGCGTCACCCCATAAC
ACCCCGTGCCGGTCAGACCAGATCTATACTGAAACACAACATCGCACAGGTTTGCGAACGGGATATCGTG
TCACTTAACACAGACAACGAGGCCGCGTCTATGTTCTACATGATTGGACTCAGGCGGCCGAGACTCGGAG
AAAGCCCGGTCTGTGACTTCAACACCGTTACCATCATGGAGCGTGCTAACAACTCGATAACTTTTCTACC
CAAGCTAAAACTGAACCGGCTACAACACCTGTTCCTGAAGCACGTGTTGCTGCGCAGCATGGGGCTGGAA
AACATCGTGTCGTGTTTCTCATCGCTGTACGGCGCAGAACTTGCCCCTGCGAAAACACACGAGCGGGAGT
TCTTCGGCGCTCTGCTAGAAAGACTCAAACGTCGGGTGGAGGACGCGGTCTTCTGCCTGAATACCATAGA
GGATTTCCCGTTTAGGGAACCCATTCGCCAACCCCCAGATTGTTCCAAGGTGCTTATAGAAGCCATGGAA
AAGTACTTTATGATGTGTAGCCCCAAAGACCGTCAAAGCGCCGCATGGCTAGGTGCAGGGGTGGTCGAAC
TGATATGTGACGGCAACCCACTTTCTGAGGTGCTCGGATTTCTTGCCAAGTATATGCCCATACAAAAAGA
ATGCACAGGAAACCTTTTAAAAATCTACGCTTTATTGACCGTCTCAGGGCGGCCGCTCGAGGGAGGCGGT
GGATGGAGCCACCCCCAGTTCGAGAAGGGCGGCGGCAGCGGCGGCGGCAGCGGCGGCGGCAGCTGGAGCC
ACCCCCAGTTCGAGAAGGGGCCCGTTTAAACCCGCTGATCAGCCTCGACTGTGCCTTCTAGTTGCCAGCC
ATCTGTTGTTTGCCCCTCCCCCGTGCCTTCCTTGACCCTGGAAGGTGCCACTCCCACTGTCCTTTCCTAA
TAAAATGAGGAAATTGCATCGCATTGTCTGAGTAGGTGTCATTCTATTCTGGGGGGTGGGGTGGGGCAGG
ACAGCAAGGGGGAGGATTGGGAAGACAATAGCAGGCATGCTGGGGATGCGGTGGGCTCTATGGCTTCTGA
GGCGGAAAGAACCAGCTGGGGCTCTAGGGGGTATCCCC
[124 nt withheld, positions 2629-2752]
C
[91 nt withheld, positions 2754-2844]
A
[49 nt withheld, positions 2846-2894]
CCTTTGACGTTGGAGTCCACGTTCTTT
[37 nt withheld, positions 2922-2958]
ACCCTATCTCGGTCTATTCTTTTGATTTATAAGGGATTTTGCCGATTTCGGCCTATTGGTTAAAAAATGA
GCTGATTTAACAAAAATTTAACGCGAATTAATTCTGTGGAATGTGTGTCAGTTAGGGTGTGGAAAGTCCC
CAGGCTCCCCAGCAGGCAGAAGTATGCAAAGCATGCATCTCAATTAGTCAGCAACCAGGTGTGGAAAGTC
CCCAGGCTCCCCAGCAGGCAGAAGTATGCAAAGCATGCATCTCAATTAGTCAGCAACCATAGTCCCGCCC
CTAACTCCGCCCATCCCGCCCCTAACTCCGCCCAGTTCCGCCCATTCTCCGCCCCATGGCTGACTAATTT
TTTTTATTTATGCAGAGGCCGAGGCCGCCTCTGCCTCTGAGCTATTCCAGAAGTAGTGAGGAGGCTTTTT
TGGAGGCCTAGGCTTTTGCAAAAAGCTCCCGGGAGCTTGTATATCCATTTTCGGATCTGATCAGCACGTG
TTGACAATTAATCATCGGCATAGTATATCGGCATAGTATAATACGACAAGGTGAGGAACTAAACCATGGC
CAAGTTGACCAGTGCCGTTCCGGTGCTCACCGCGCGCGACGTCGCCGGAGCGGTCGAGTTCTGGACCGAC
CGGCTCGGGTTCTCCCGGGACTTCGTGGAGGACGACTTCGCCGGTGTGGTCCGGGACGACGTGACCCTGT
TCATCAGCGCGGTCCAGGACCAGGTGGTGCCGGACAACACCCTGGCCTGGGTGTGGGTGCGCGGCCTGGA
CGAGCTGTACGCCGAGTGGTCGGAGGTCGTGTCCACGAACTTCCGGGACGCCTCCGGGCCGGCCATGACC
GAGATCGGCGAGCAGCCGTGGGGGCGGGAGTTCGCCCTGCGCGACCCGGCCGGCAACTGCGTGCACTTCG
TGGCCGAGGAGCAGGACTGACACGTGCTACGAGATTTCGATTCCACCGCCGCCTTCTATGAAAGGTTGGG
CTTCGGAATCGTTTTCCGGGACGCCGGCTGGATGATCCTCCAGCGCGGGGATCTCATGCTGGAGTTCTTC
GCCCACCCCAACTTGTTTATTGCAGCTTATAATGGTTACAAATAAAGCAATAGCATCACAAATTTCACAA
ATAAAGCATTTTTTTCACTGCATTCTAGTTGTGGTTTGTCCAAACTCATCAATGTATCTTATCATGTCTG
TATACCGTCGACCTCTAGCTAGAGCTTGGCGTAATCATGGTCATAGCTGTTTCCTGTGTGAAATTGTTAT
CCGCTCACAATTCCACACAACATACGAGCCGGAAGCATAAAGTGTAAAGCCTGGGGTGCCTAATGAGTGA
GCTAACTCACATTAATTGCGTTGCGCTCACTGCCCGCTTTCCAGTCGGGAAACCTGTCGTGCCAGCTGCA
TTAATGAATCGGCCAACGCGCGGGGAGAGGCGGTTTGCGTATTGGGCGCTCTTCCGCTTCCTCGCTCACT
GACTCGCTGCGCTCGGTCGTTCGGCTGCGGCGAGCGGTATCAGCTCACTCAAAGGCGGTAATACGGTTAT
CCACAGAATCAGGGGATAACGCAGGAAAGAACATGTGAGCAAAAGGCCAGCAAAAGGCCAGGAACCGTAA
AAAGGCCGCGTTGCTGGCGTTTTTCCATAGGCTCCGCCCCCCTGACGAGCATCACAAAAATCGACGCTCA
AGTCAGAGGTGGCGAAACCCGACAGGACTATAAAGATACCAGGCGTTTCCCCCTGGAAGCTCCCTCGTGC
GCTCTCCTGTTCCGACCCTGCCGCTTACCGGATACCTGTCCGCCTTTCTCCCTTCGGGAAGCGTGGCGCT
TTCTCATAGCTCACGCTGTAGGTATCTCAGTTCGGTGTAGGTCGTTCGCTCCAAGCTGGGCTGTGTGCAC
GAACCCCCCGTTCAGCCCGACCGCTGCGCCTTATCCGGTAACTATCGTCTTGAGTCCAACCCGGTAAGAC
ACGACTTATCGCCACTGGCAGCAGCCACTGGTAACAGGATTAGCAGAGCGAGGTATGTAGGCGGTGCTAC
AGAGTTCTTGAAGTGGTGGCCTAACTACGGCTACACTAGAAGAACAGTATTTGGTATCTGCGCTCTGCTG
AAGCCAGTTACCTTCGGAAAAAGAGTTGGTAGCTCTTGATCCGGCAAACAAACCACCGCTGGTAGCGGTG
GTTTTTTTGTTTGCAAGCAGCAGATTACGCGCAGAAAAAAAGGATCTCAAGAAGATCCTTTGATCTTTTC
TACGGGGTCTGACGCTCAGTGGAACGAAAACTCACGTTAAGGGATTTTGGTCATGAGATTATCAAAAAGG
ATCTTCACCTAGATCCTTTTAAATTAAAAATGAAGTTTTAAATCAATCTAAAGTATATATGAGTAAACTT
GGTCTGACAGTTACCAATGCTTAATCAGTGAGGCACCTATCTCAGCGATCTGTCTATTTCGTTCATCCAT
AGTTGCCTGACTCCCCGTCGTGTAGATAACTACGATACGGGAGGGCTTACCATCTGGCCCCAGTGCTGCA
ATGATACCGCGAGACCCACGCTCACCGGCTCCAGATTTATCAGCAATAAACCAGCCAGCCGGAAGGGCCG
AGCGCAGAAGTGGTCCTGCAACTTTATCCGCCTCCATCCAGTCTATTAATTGTTGCCGGGAAGCTAGAGT
AAGTAGTTCGCCAGTTAATAGTTTGCGCAACGTTGTTGCCATTGCTACAGGCATCGTGGTGTCACGCTCG
TCGTTTGGTATGGCTTCATTCAGCTCCGGTTCCCAACGATCAAGGCGAGTTACATGATCCCCCATGTTGT
GCAAAAAAGCGGTTAGCTCCTTCGGTCCTCCGATCGTTGTCAGAAGTAAGTTGGCCGCAGTGTTATCACT
CATGGTTATGGCAGCACTGCATAATTCTCTTACTGTCATGCCATCCGTAAGATGCTTTTCTGTGACTGGT
GAGTACTCAACCAAGTCATTCTGAGAATAGTGTATGCGGCGACCGAGTTGCTCTTGCCCGGCGTCAATAC
GGGATAATACCGCGCCACATAGCAGAACTTTAAAAGTGCTCATCATTGGAAAACGTTCTTCGGGGCGAAA
ACTCTCAAGGATCTTACCGCTGTTGAGATCCAGTTCGATGTAACCCACTCGTGCACCCAACTGATCTTCA
GCATCTTTTACTTTCACCAGCGTTTCTGGGTGAGCAAAAACAGGAAGGCAAAATGCCGCAAAAAAGGGAA
TAAGGGCGACACGGAAATGTTGAATACTCATACTCTTCCTTTTTCAATATTATTGAAGCATTTATCAGGG
TTATTGTCTCATGAGCGGATACATATTTGAATGTATTTAGAAAAATAAACAAATAGGGGTTCCGCGCACA
TTTCCCCGAAAAGTGCCACCTGACGTC
